Addgene plasmid #49308: pGGEV_7'_XcmI-LacZ
Purpose: (Empty Backbone) Golden Gate entry vector at position 7, LacZ, final entry vector for the assembly
Depositing lab: Joachim Wittbrodt. Depositing organization: Universitaet Heidelberg. Publication: Golden GATEway cloning--a combinatorial approach to generate fusion and recombination constructs. Kirchmaier S, Lust K, Wittbrodt J. PLoS One. 2013 Oct 7;8(10):e76117. doi: 10.1371/journal.pone.0076117. PubMed 24116091.
Backbone
  Vector backbone: pBluescript
  Backbone manufacturer: Stratagene
  Vector type: cloning vector
Growth in bacteria
  Bacterial resistance: Ampicillin, 100 μg/mL
  Growth temperature: 37°C
  Growth strain: DH5alpha
  Copy number: High Copy
Gene/Insert
  Gene/Insert name: None
Terms and licenses: Academic/Nonprofit Terms; Industry Terms: Not Available to Industry
How to cite: pGGEV_7'_XcmI-LacZ was a gift from Joachim Wittbrodt (Addgene plasmid # 49308 ; http://n2t.net/addgene:49308 ; RRID:Addgene_49308)
