[The description below was written by a language model from this plasmid's Addgene catalogue record and the feature table of its GenBank file.]
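Description:
pGGEV_7'_XcmI-LacZ is an empty Golden Gate entry vector built on the pBluescript backbone, belonging to the Golden GATEway combinatorial cloning system for generating fusion and recombination constructs. It is a 4.6 kb circular bacterial cloning plasmid maintained at high copy in E. coli through a ColE1/pUC-type origin and selected with ampicillin via the bla (AmpR) gene and its own promoter. An f1 phage origin inherited from the backbone would allow single-stranded DNA production.

The vector carries no gene of interest. Its cloning region holds a lacZ-alpha cassette driven by the lac promoter, with the associated lac operator and CAP binding site. In a suitable host this cassette gives alpha-complementation, so replacing or disrupting it with an insert should permit blue/white screening. The name suggests that XcmI sites are involved in accepting fragments, but these sites are not annotated in the feature table, and neither are the type IIS sites that define the Golden Gate overhangs. T7 and SP6 phage promoters and the usual M13 forward and reverse primer sites lie within and around the lacZ-alpha region and are useful for sequencing inserts; short Kozak-like consensus matches are also annotated there. Next to the cassette are a rabbit beta-globin intron and an SV40 polyadenylation signal, which could provide 3' processing elements for a eukaryotic transcription unit, although the record does not state their intended role.

According to the record, the plasmid occupies position 7 of the ordered assembly and serves as the final entry vector, the variant used to close the series of entry modules when they are ligated together in a Golden Gate reaction.
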