LOCUS       Exported 4598 bp ds-DNA circular SYN 13-MAY-2021
DEFINITION  Golden Gate entry vector at position 7, LacZ, final entry vector for
            the assembly.
ACCESSION   .
VERSION     .
KEYWORDS    pGGEV_7'_XcmI-LacZ
SOURCE      synthetic DNA construct
  ORGANISM  synthetic DNA construct
REFERENCE   1 (bases 1 to 4598)
  AUTHORS   Kirchmaier S, Lust K, Wittbrodt J
  TITLE     Golden GATEway cloning--a combinatorial approach to generate fusion
            and recombination constructs.
  JOURNAL   PLoS One. 2013 Oct 7;8(10):e76117. doi:
            10.1371/journal.pone.0076117.
  PUBMED    24116091
REFERENCE   2 (bases 1 to 4598)
  AUTHORS   .
  TITLE     Direct Submission
  JOURNAL   Exported May 13, 2021 from SnapGene Server 1.1.58
            http://www.snapgene.com
FEATURES             Location/Qualifiers
     source          1..4598
                     /organism="synthetic DNA construct"
                     /mol_type="other DNA"
     rep_origin      complement(1..456)
                     /direction=LEFT
                     /label=f1 ori
                     /note="f1 bacteriophage origin of replication; arrow
                     indicates direction of (+) strand synthesis"
     primer_bind     complement(138..159)
                     /label=F1ori-F
                     /note="F1 origin, forward primer"
     primer_bind     350..369
                     /label=F1ori-R
                     /note="F1 origin, reverse primer"
     promoter        971..989
                     /label=SP6 promoter
                     /note="promoter for bacteriophage SP6 RNA polymerase"
     CDS             complement(1027..1410)
                     /codon_start=1
                     /gene="lacZ fragment"
                     /product="LacZ-alpha fragment of beta-galactosidase"
                     /label=lacZ-alpha
                     /translation="MTMITPSYLGDTIEYSSYASNALGALPYGRPAGGREFTSDIEFPR
                     PPWRPGACDVGPNSPYSESYYNSLAVVLQRRDWENPGVTQLNRLAAHPPFASWRNSEEA
                     RTDRPSQQLRSLNGEWTRPVAAH"
     primer_bind     1176..1198
                     /label=M13/pUC Forward
                     /note="In lacZ gene"
     primer_bind     1190..1207
                     /label=M13 Forward
                     /note="In lacZ gene. Also called M13-F20 or M13 (-21)
                     Forward"
     primer_bind     1191..1207
                     /label=M13 fwd
                     /note="common sequencing primer, one of multiple similar
                     variants"
     primer_bind     1214..1233
                     /label=T7
                     /note="T7 promoter, forward primer"
     promoter        1214..1232
                     /label=T7 promoter
                     /note="promoter for bacteriophage T7 RNA polymerase"
     regulatory      1263..1272
                     /regulatory_class="other"
                     /note="vertebrate consensus sequence for strong initiation
                     of translation (Kozak, 1987)"
     regulatory      1267..1276
                     /regulatory_class="other"
                     /note="vertebrate consensus sequence for strong initiation
                     of translation (Kozak, 1987)"
     promoter        complement(1370..1388)
                     /label=SP6 promoter
                     /note="promoter for bacteriophage SP6 RNA polymerase"
     primer_bind     complement(1406..1422)
                     /label=M13 rev
                     /note="common sequencing primer, one of multiple similar
                     variants"
     primer_bind     complement(1406..1422)
                     /label=M13 Reverse
                     /note="In lacZ gene. Also called M13-rev"
     primer_bind     complement(1419..1441)
                     /label=M13/pUC Reverse
                     /note="In lacZ gene"
     protein_bind    1430..1446
                     /label=lac operator
                     /bound_moiety="lac repressor encoded by lacI"
                     /note="The lac repressor binds to the lac operator to
                     inhibit transcription in E. coli. This inhibition can be
                     relieved by adding lactose or
                     isopropyl-beta-D-thiogalactopyranoside (IPTG)."
     promoter        complement(1454..1484)
                     /label=lac promoter
                     /note="promoter for the E. coli lac operon"
     protein_bind    1499..1520
                     /label=CAP binding site
                     /bound_moiety="E. coli catabolite activator protein"
                     /note="CAP binding activates transcription in the presence
                     of cAMP."
     intron          1746..2318
                     /label=-beta-globin intron
                     /note="intron from rabbit beta-globin gene"
     polyA_signal    2391..2525
                     /label=SV40 poly(A) signal
                     /note="SV40 polyadenylation signal"
     primer_bind     complement(2415..2434)
                     /label=EBV-rev
                     /note="SV40 polyA terminator, reverse primer"
     primer_bind     2469..2488
                     /label=SV40pA-R
                     /note="SV40 polyA, reverse primer"
     rep_origin      complement(2848..3436)
                     /direction=LEFT
                     /label=ori
                     /note="high-copy-number ColE1/pMB1/pBR322/pUC origin of
                     replication"
     CDS             complement(3607..4467)
                     /codon_start=1
                     /gene="bla"
                     /product="beta-lactamase"
                     /label=AmpR
                     /note="confers resistance to ampicillin, carbenicillin, and
                     related antibiotics"
                     /translation="MSIQHFRVALIPFFAAFCLPVFAHPETLVKVKDAEDQLGARVGYI
                     ELDLNSGKILESFRPEERFPMMSTFKVLLCGAVLSRIDAGQEQLGRRIHYSQNDLVEYS
                     PVTEKHLTDGMTVRELCSAAISMSDNTAANLLLTTIGGPKELTAFFHNMGDHVTRLDRW
                     EPELNEAIPNDERDTTMPVAMATTLRKLLTGELLTLASRQQLIDWMEADKVAGPLLRSA
                     LPAGWFIADKSGAGERGSRGIIAALGPDGKPSRIVVIYTTGSQATMDERNRQIAEIGAS
                     LIKHW"
     primer_bind     4230..4249
                     /label=Amp-R
                     /note="Ampicillin resistance gene, reverse primer"
     promoter        complement(4468..4572)
                     /gene="bla"
                     /label=AmpR promoter
ORIGIN
        1 aaattgtaaa cgttaatatt ttgttaaaat tcgcgttaaa tttttgttaa atcagctcat
       61 tttttaacca ataggccgaa atcggcaaaa tcccttataa atcaaaagaa tagaccgaga
      121 tagggttgag tgttgttcca gtttggaaca agagtccact attaaagaac gtggactcca
      181 acgtcaaagg nnnnnnnnnn nnnnnnnnnn nnnnnnnnnn nnnnnnnnnn nnnnnnnnnt
      241 nnnnnnnnnn nnnnnnnnnn nnnnnnnnnn nnnnnnnnnn nnnnnnnnnn nnnnnnnnnn
      301 nnnnnnnnnn nnnnnnnnnn nnnnnnnnnn ngnnnnnnnn nnnnnnnnnn nnnnnnnnnn
      361 nnnnnnnnnn nnnnnnnnnn nnnnnnnnnn nnnnnnnnnn nnnnnnnnnn nnnnnnnnnn
      421 nnnnnnnnnn nnnnnnnnnn nnnnnnnnnn nnnnnnccca ttcgccattc aggctacgca
      481 actgttggga agggcgatcg gtgcgggcct cttcgctatt acgccagggc gcctccccca
      541 ttgacgtcaa ttacggtaaa tggcccgcct ggctcaatgc ccattgacgt caataggacc
      601 acccaccatt gacgtcaatg ggatggctca ttgcccattc atatccgttc tcacgccccc
      661 tattgacgtc aatgacggta aatggcccac ttggcagtac atcaatatct attaatagta
      721 acttggcaag tacattacta ttggaagtac gccagggtac attggcagta ctcccattga
      781 cgtcaatggc ggtaaatggc ccgcgatggc tgccaagtac atccccattg acgtcaatgg
      841 ggaggggcaa tgacgcaaat gggcgttcca ttgacgtaaa tgggcggtag gcgtgcctaa
      901 tgggaggtct atataagcaa tgctcgttta gggaaccgcc attctgcctg gggacgtcgg
      961 agcaagcttg atttaggtga cactatagag gtctcaagtt gcggatccag cggtggcgtg
     1021 gcgcgcttaa tgcgccgcta cagggcgcgt ccattcgcca ttcaggctgc gcaactgttg
     1081 ggaagggcga tcggtgcggg cctcttcgct attacgccag ctggcgaaag ggggatgtgc
     1141 tgcaaggcga ttaagttggg taacgccagg gttttcccag tcacgacgtt gtaaaacgac
     1201 ggccagtgaa ttgtaatacg actcactata gggcgaattg ggcccgacgt cgcatgctcc
     1261 cggccgccat ggcggccgcg ggaattcgat atcactagtg aattcgcggc cgcctgcagg
     1321 tcgaccatat gggagagctc ccaacgcgtt ggatgcatag cttgagtatt ctatagtgtc
     1381 acctaaatag cttggcgtaa tcatggtcat agctgtttcc tgtgtgaaat tgttatccgc
     1441 tcacaattcc acacaacata cgagccggaa gcataaagtg taaagcctgg ggtgcctaat
     1501 gagtgagcta actcacatta attgcgttgc gctcactgcc cgctttccag tcgggaaacc
     1561 tgtcgtgcca gctgcattaa tgaatcggcc aacgcgcggg gagaggcggt ttgcgtattg
     1621 ggcgctcttc cgcttcctcg ctcactgact cgctgcgctc gccacgccac cgctggtacc
     1681 taagtgagac cctcatcctc ccgggtaact aagtaaggat ctcgaccgat cctgagaact
     1741 tcagggtgag tttggggacc cttgattgtt ctttcttttt cgctattgta aaattcatgt
     1801 tatatggagg gggcaaagtt ttcagggtgt tgtttagaat gggaagatgt cccttgtatc
     1861 accatggacc ctcatgataa ttttgtttct ttcactttct actctgttga caaccattgt
     1921 ctcctcttat tttcttttca ttttctgtaa ctttttcgtt aaactttagc ttgcatttgt
     1981 aacgaatttt taaattcact tttgtttatt tgtcagattg taagtacttt ctctaatcac
     2041 ttttttttca aggcaatcag ggtatattat attgtacttc agcacagttt tagagaacaa
     2101 ttgttataat taaatgataa ggtagaatat ttctgcatat aaattctggc tggcgtggaa
     2161 atattcttat tggtagaaac aactacaccc tggtcatcat cctgcctttc tctttatggt
     2221 tacaatgata tacactgttt gagatgagga taaaatactc tgagtccaaa ccgggcccct
     2281 ctgctaacca tgttcatgcc ttcttctctt tcctacagct cctgggcaac gtgctggttg
     2341 ttgtgctgtc tcatcatttt ggcaaagaat taattcctcg acggatcgta gatccagaca
     2401 tgataagata cattgatgag tttggacaaa ccacaactag aatgcagtga aaaaaatgct
     2461 ttatttgtga aatttgtgat gctattgctt tatttgtaac cattataagc tgcaataaac
     2521 aagttaacaa caacaattgc attcatttta tgtttcaggt tcagggggag gtgtgggagg
     2581 ttttttaatt cgcggccgct ctagaactag tctgcattaa tgaatcggcc aacgcgcggg
     2641 gagaggcggt ttgcgtattg ggcgctcttc cgcttcctcg ctcactgact cgctgcgctc
     2701 ggtcgttcgg ctgcggcgag cggtatcagc tcactcaaag gcggtaatac ggttatccac
     2761 agaatcaggg gataacgcag gaaagaacat gtgagcaaaa ggccagcaaa aggccaggaa
     2821 ccgtaaaaag gccgcgttgc tggcgttttt ccataggctc ggcccccctg acgagcatca
     2881 caaaaatcga cgctcaagtc agaggtggcg aaacccgaca ggactataaa gataccaggc
     2941 gttcccccct ggaagctccc tcgtgcgctc tcctgttccg accctgccgc ttaccggata
     3001 cctgtccgcc tttctccctt cgggaagcgt ggcgctttct caatgctcac gctgtaggta
     3061 tctcagttcg gtgtaggtcg ttcgctccaa gctgggctgt gtgcacgaac cccccgttca
     3121 gcccgaccgc tgcgccttat ccggtaacta tcgtcttgag tccaacccgg taagacacga
     3181 cttatcgcca ctggcagcag ccactggtaa caggattagc agagcgaggt atgtaggcgg
     3241 tgctacagag ttcttgaagt ggtggcctaa ctacggctac actagaagga cagtatttgg
     3301 tatctgcgct ctgctgaagc cagttacctt cggaaaaaga gttggtagct cttgatccgg
     3361 caaacaaacc accgctggta gcggtggttt ttttgtttgc aagcagcaga ttacgcgcag
     3421 aaaaaaagga tctcaagaag atcctttgat cttttctacg gggtctgacg ctcagtggaa
     3481 cgaaaactca cgttaaggga ttttggtcat gagattatca aaaaggatct tcacctagat
     3541 ccttttaaat taaaaatgaa gttttaaatc aatctaaagt atatatgagt aaacttggtc
     3601 tgacagttac caatgcttaa tcagtgaggc acctatctca gcgatctgtc tatttcgttc
     3661 atccatagtt gcctgactgc ccgtcgtgta gataactacg atacgggagg gcttaccatc
     3721 tggccccagt gctgcaatga taccgcggga cccacgctca ccggctccag atttatcagc
     3781 aataaaccag ccagccggaa gggccgagcg cagaagtggt cctgcaactt tatccgcctc
     3841 catccagtct attaattgtt gccgggaagc tagagtaagt agttcgccag ttaatagttt
     3901 gcgcaacgtt gttgccattg ctacaggcat cgtggtgtca cgctcgtcgt ttggtatggc
     3961 ttcattcagc tccggttccc aacgatcaag gcgagttaca tgatccccca tgttgtgaaa
     4021 aaaagcggtt agctccttcg gtcctccgat cgttgtcaga agtaagttgg ccgcagtgtt
     4081 atcactcatg cttatggcag cactgcataa ttctcttact gtcatgccat ccgtaagatg
     4141 cttttctgtg actggtgagt actcaaccaa gtcattctga gaatagtgta tgcggcgacc
     4201 gagttgctct tgcccggcgt caatacggga taataccgcg ccacatagca gaactttaaa
     4261 agtgctcatc attggaaaac gttcttcggg gcgaaaactc tcaaggatct taccgctgtt
     4321 gagatccagt tcgatgtaac ccactcgtgc acccaactga tcttcagcat cttttacttt
     4381 caccagcgtt tctgggtgag caaaaacagg aaggcaaaat gccgcaaaaa agggaataag
     4441 ggcgacacgg aaatgttgaa tactcatact cttccttttt caatattatt gaagcattta
     4501 tcagggttat tgtctcatga gcggatacat atttgaatgt atttagaaaa ataaacaaat
     4561 aggggttccg cgcacatttc cccgaaaagt gccacctg
//
