>Addgene plasmid #49308 | pGGEV_7'_XcmI-LacZ | addgene partial sequence | sequence record 75918 | CMV-F 5'-CGCAAATGGGCGGTAGGCGTG-3'
CTGCCTGGGGACGTCGGAGCAAGCTTGATTTAGGTGACACTATAGAGGTCTCAAGTTGCGGATCCAGCGG
TGGCGTGGCGCGCTTAATGCGCCGCTACAGGGCGCGTCCATTCGCCATTCAGGCTGCGCAACTGTTGGGA
AGGGCGATCGGTGCGGGCCTCTTCGCTATTACGCCAGCTGGCGAAAGGGGGATGTGCTGCAAGGCGATTA
AGTTGGGTAACGCCAGGGTTTTCCCAGTCACGACGTTGTAAAACGACGGCCAGTGAATTGTAATACGACT
CACTATAGGGCGAATTGGGCCCGACGTCGCATGCTCCCGGCCGCCATGGCGGCCGCGGGAATTCGATATC
ACTAGTGAATTCGCGGCCGCCTGCAGGTCGACCATATGGGAGAGCTCCCAACGCGTTGGATGCATAGCTT
GAGTATTCTATAGTGTCACCTAAATAGCTTGGCGTAATCATGGTCATAGCTGTTTCCTGTGTGAAATTGT
TATCCGCTCACAATTCCACACAACATACGAGCCGGAAGCATAAAGTGTAAAGCCTGGGGTGCCTAATGAG
TGAGCTAACTCACATTAATTGCGTTGCGCTCACTGCCCGCTTTCCAGTCGGGAAACCTGTCGTGCCAGCT
GCATTAA
