>Addgene plasmid #49308 | pGGEV_7'_XcmI-LacZ | addgene partial sequence | sequence record 77026 | bglob-int-R
CTTACTTAGTTACCCGGGAGGATGAGGGTCTCACTTAGGTACCAGCGGTGGCGTGGCGAGCGCAGCGAGT
CAGTGAGCGAGGAAGCGGAAGAGCGCCCAATACGCAAACCGCCTCTCCCCGCGCGTTGGCCGATTCATTA
ATGCAGCTGGCACGACAGGTTTCCCGACTGGAAAGCGGGCAGTGAGCGCAACGCAATTAATGTGAGTTAG
CTCACTCATTAGGCACCCCAGGCTTTACACTTTATGCTTCCGGCTCGTATGTTGTGTGGAATTGTGAGCG
GATAACAATTTCACACAGGAAACAGCTATGACCATGATTACGCCAAGCTATTTAGGTGACACTATAGAAT
ACTCAAGCTATGCATCCAACGCGTTGGGAGCTCTCCCATATGGTCGACCTGCAGGCGGCCGCGAATTCAC
TAGTGATATCGAATTCCCGCGGCCGCCATGGCGGCCGGGAGCATGCGACGTCGGGCCCAATTCGCCCTAT
AGTGAGTCGTATTACAATTCACTGGCCGTCGTTTTACAACGTCGTGACTGGGAAAACCCTGGCGTTACCC
AACTTAATCGCCTTGCAGCACATCCCCCTTTCGCCAGCTGGCGTAATAGCGAAGAGGCCCGCACCGATCG
CCCTTCCCAACAGTTGCGCAGCCTGAATGGCGAATGGACGCGCCCTGTAGCGGCGCATTAAGCGCGCCAC
GCCACCGCTGGATCCGCAACTTGAGACCTCTATAGTGTCACCTAAATCAAGCTTGCTCCGACGTCCCCAG
GCAGAATGGCGGTTCCCTAAACGAGCATTGCTTATATAGACCTCCCATTAGGCACGCCTACCGCCCATTT
ACGTCAATGGAACGCCCATTTGCGTCATTGCCCCTCCCCATTGACGTCAATGGGG
